Addgene plasmid #77619: AURKB gRNA (BRDN0001146837)
Purpose: 3rd generation lentiviral gRNA plasmid targeting human AURKB
Depositing lab: John Doench & David Root. Depositing organization: Broad Institute. Publication: Optimized sgRNA design to maximize activity and minimize off-target effects of CRISPR-Cas9. Doench JG, Fusi N, Sullender M, Hegde M, Vaimberg EW, Donovan KF, Smith I, Tothova Z, Wilen C, Orchard R, Virgin HW, Listgarten J, Root DE. Nat Biotechnol. 2016 Jan 18. doi: 10.1038/nbt.3437. PubMed 26780180.
Backbone
  Vector backbone: lentiGuide-Puro
  Backbone manufacturer: Zhang Lab (Addgene plasmid # 52963)
  Vector type: Mammalian Expression, Lentiviral, CRISPR
  Selectable markers: Puromycin
Growth in bacteria
  Bacterial resistance: Ampicillin, 100 μg/mL
  Growth temperature: 37°C
  Growth strain: DH5alpha
  Copy number: High Copy
Gene/Insert
  Gene/Insert name: AURKB (alt names: AURKB; NM_001284526.1)
  gRNA/shRNA sequence: TGACGAGCAGCGAACAGCCA
  Species: H. sapiens (human)
  Entrez Gene: AURKB (a.k.a. AIK2, AIM-1, AIM1, ARK-2, ARK2, AurB, IPL1, PPP1R48, STK-1, STK12, STK5, aurkb-sv1, aurkb-sv2)
  Promoter: hU6
  Cloning method: Unknown
  Sequencing primers: 5′ U6-F; 3′ pS2-R
Terms and licenses: Academic/Nonprofit Terms; Industry Terms: Not Available to Industry
Depositor comments: The gRNA was designed to target the following Genbank reference sequence(s): NM_001284526.1,NM_004217.3. Note that this plasmid does NOT contain Cas9. It should be used in conjunction with lentiCas9-Blast (Addgene #52962) or otherwise with cell lines already expressing Cas9. Browse the full kinome gRNA library at http://www.addgene.org/pooled-library/broadgpp-human-kinome/ or visit http://www.broadinstitute.org/rnai/public/ for detailed protocols and information.
How to cite: AURKB gRNA (BRDN0001146837) was a gift from John Doench & David Root (Addgene plasmid # 77619 ; http://n2t.net/addgene:77619 ; RRID:Addgene_77619)
