[The description below was written by a language model from this plasmid's Addgene catalogue record and pLannotate feature annotations shown in this document.]
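Description:
AURKB gRNA (BRDN0001146837) is a third-generation lentiviral CRISPR guide plasmid built on the lentiGuide-Puro backbone. It delivers a single guide RNA against human AURKB (Aurora kinase B) and belongs to a human kinome gRNA collection. It is propagated in E. coli as a high-copy plasmid through a ColE1/pUC-type origin with ampicillin selection (AmpR). The backbone also carries an f1 origin, an SV40 origin and poly(A) signal, and remnants of lac and phage-promoter cloning sequences.

The viral portion has a chimeric 5' end in which an RSV promoter drives a truncated HIV-1 5' LTR, making genomic RNA production Tat-independent. This is followed by the Ψ packaging signal with a partial gag sequence, the Rev response element for nuclear export of the unspliced genome, and a cPPT/CTS element that aids nuclear import. The self-inactivating ΔU3 3' LTR silences LTR-driven transcription after integration.

Between the LTRs sit two expression units. In the first, a human U6 RNA polymerase III promoter transcribes the AURKB-specific spacer fused to the Streptococcus pyogenes Cas9 gRNA scaffold. In the second, the EF-1α core promoter with its intron A drives puromycin N-acetyltransferase for selection of transduced mammalian cells, with a WPRE enhancing transcript expression.

The guide was designed against two AURKB reference transcripts. The plasmid does not encode Cas9, so it must be paired with a separate Cas9 vector or used in cells that already express Cas9. Its typical use is to produce lentivirus for stable guide delivery and Cas9-mediated knockout of AURKB.
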