Features (pLannotate 1.2.2; 29 found; start..end, strand, type, name):
     14..80      +  CDS            small t antigen (fragment): SV40 (simian virus 40) small t antigen
    106..317     +  promoter       EF-1α core promoter: core promoter for human elongation factor EF-1α
    318..1256    +  intron         EF-1α intron A: intron upstream of the start codon of human EF-1α
   1278..1877    +  CDS            PuroR (fragment): puromycin N-acetyltransferase; pac from Streptomyces; confers resistance to puromycin
   1893..2481    +  misc_feature   WPRE: woodchuck hepatitis virus posttranscriptional regulatory element
   2532..2551    +  misc_feature   cPPT/CTS (fragment): central polypurine tract and central termination sequence of HIV-1
   2553..2786    +  LTR            3' LTR (ΔU3): self-inactivating 3' long terminal repeat (LTR) from HIV-1
   2864..2985    +  polyA_signal   SV40 poly(A) signal: SV40 polyadenylation signal
   3025..3160    +  rep_origin     SV40 ori: SV40 origin of replication
   3181..3199    -  promoter       T7 promoter: promoter for bacteriophage T7 RNA polymerase
   3207..3362    +  CDS            lacZα (fragment): LacZα fragment of β-galactosidase; lacZ fragment
   3367..3795    +  rep_origin     f1 ori (sequence partly withheld): f1 bacteriophage origin of replication; arrow indicates direction of (+) strand synthesis
   3848..3952    +  promoter       AmpR promoter: bla
   3953..4813    +  CDS            AmpR: β-lactamase; bla; confers resistance to ampicillin, carbenicillin, and related antibiotics
   4984..5572    +  rep_origin     ori: high-copy-number ColE1/pMB1/pBR322/pUC origin of replication
   5755..5847    +  CDS            lacI (fragment): lac repressor; lacI; The lac repressor binds to the lac operator to inhibit transcription in E. coli. This inhibition can be relieved by adding lactose or isopropyl-β-D-thiogalactopyranoside (IPTG).
   5860..5881    +  protein_bind   CAP binding site: CAP binding activates transcription in the presence of cAMP. E. coli catabolite activator protein
   5896..5926    +  promoter       lac promoter: promoter for the E. coli lac operon
   5934..5950    +  protein_bind   lac operator: The lac repressor binds to the lac operator to inhibit transcription in E. coli. This inhibition can be relieved by adding lactose or isopropyl-β-D-thiogalactopyranoside (IPTG). lac repressor encoded by lacI
   5995..6013    +  promoter       T3 promoter: promoter for bacteriophage T3 RNA polymerase
   6041..6267    +  promoter       RSV promoter: Rous sarcoma virus enhancer/promoter
   6268..6448    +  LTR            5' LTR (truncated): truncated 5' long terminal repeat (LTR) from HIV-1
   6495..6620    +  misc_feature   HIV-1 Ψ: packaging signal of human immunodeficiency virus type 1
   6604..6967    +  CDS            HIV-1 gag (fragment): gag protein from human immunodeficiency virus 1; gag
   7113..7346    +  misc_feature   RRE: The Rev response element (RRE) of HIV-1 allows for Rev-dependent mRNA export from the nucleus to the cytoplasm.
   7723..7749    +  CDS            Rev (fragment): human immunodeficiency virus 1 (HIV-1) Rev protein; rev; enhances nuclear export of unspliced and incompletely spliced viral mRNAs
   7753..7993    +  promoter       U6 promoter: RNA polymerase III promoter for human U6 snRNA
   8023..8098    +  misc_RNA       gRNA scaffold: guide RNA scaffold for the Streptococcus pyogenes CRISPR/Cas9 system
   8154..8271    +  misc_feature   cPPT/CTS: central polypurine tract and central termination sequence of HIV-1
>Addgene plasmid #77619 | AURKB gRNA (BRDN0001146837) | addgene full sequence | sequence record 188114 | Addgene Assembled Sequence
CCCGGGTGCAAAGATGGATAAAGTTTTAAACAGAGAGGAATCTTTGCAGCTAATGGACCTTCTAGGTCTT
GAAAGGAGTGGGAATTGGCTCCGGTGCCCGTCAGTGGGCAGAGCGCACATCGCCCACAGTCCCCGAGAAG
TTGGGGGGAGGGGTCGGCAATTGATCCGGTGCCTAGAGAAGGTGGCGCGGGGTAAACTGGGAAAGTGATG
TCGTGTACTGGCTCCGCCTTTTTCCCGAGGGTGGGGGAGAACCGTATATAAGTGCAGTAGTCGCCGTGAA
CGTTCTTTTTCGCAACGGGTTTGCCGCCAGAACACAGGTAAGTGCCGTGTGTGGTTCCCGCGGGCCTGGC
CTCTTTACGGGTTATGGCCCTTGCGTGCCTTGAATTACTTCCACCTGGCTGCAGTACGTGATTCTTGATC
CCGAGCTTCGGGTTGGAAGTGGGTGGGAGAGTTCGAGGCCTTGCGCTTAAGGAGCCCCTTCGCCTCGTGC
TTGAGTTGAGGCCTGGCCTGGGCGCTGGGGCCGCCGCGTGCGAATCTGGTGGCACCTTCGCGCCTGTCTC
GCTGCTTTCGATAAGTCTCTAGCCATTTAAAATTTTTGATGACCTGCTGCGACGCTTTTTTTCTGGCAAG
ATAGTCTTGTAAATGCGGGCCAAGATCTGCACACTGGTATTTCGGTTTTTGGGGCCGCGGGCGGCGACGG
GGCCCGTGCGTCCCAGCGCACATGTTCGGCGAGGCGGGGCCTGCGAGCGCGGCCACCGAGAATCGGACGG
GGGTAGTCTCAAGCTGGCCGGCCTGCTCTGGTGCCTGGCCTCGCGCCGCCGTGTATCGCCCCGCCCTGGG
CGGCAAGGCTGGCCCGGTCGGCACCAGTTGCGTGAGCGGAAAGATGGCCGCTTCCCGGCCCTGCTGCAGG
GAGCTCAAAATGGAGGACGCGGCGCTCGGGAGAGCGGGCGGGTGAGTCACCCACACAAAGGAAAAGGGCC
TTTCCGTCCTCAGCCGTCGCTTCATGTGACTCCACGGAGTACCGGGCGCCGTCCAGGCACCTCGATTAGT
TCTCGAGCTTTTGGAGTACGTCGTCTTTAGGTTGGGGGGAGGGGTTTTATGCGATGGAGTTTCCCCACAC
TGAGTGGGTGGAGACTGAAGTTAGGCCAGCTTGGCACTTGATGTAATTCTCCTTGGAATTTGCCCTTTTT
GAGTTTGGATCTTGGTTCATTCTCAAGCCTCAGACAGTGGTTCAAAGTTTTTTTCTTCCATTTCAGGTGT
CGTGACGTACGGCCACCATGACCGAGTACAAGCCCACGGTGCGCCTCGCCACCCGCGACGACGTCCCCAG
GGCCGTACGCACCCTCGCCGCCGCGTTCGCCGACTACCCCGCCACGCGCCACACCGTCGATCCGGACCGC
CACATCGAGCGGGTCACCGAGCTGCAAGAACTCTTCCTCACGCGCGTCGGGCTCGACATCGGCAAGGTGT
GGGTCGCGGACGACGGCGCCGCCGTGGCGGTCTGGACCACGCCGGAGAGCGTCGAAGCGGGGGCGGTGTT
CGCCGAGATCGGCCCGCGCATGGCCGAGTTGAGCGGTTCCCGGCTGGCCGCGCAGCAACAGATGGAAGGC
CTCCTGGCGCCGCACCGGCCCAAGGAGCCCGCGTGGTTCCTGGCCACCGTCGGAGTCTCGCCCGACCACC
AGGGCAAGGGTCTGGGCAGCGCCGTCGTGCTCCCCGGAGTGGAGGCGGCCGAGCGCGCCGGGGTGCCCGC
CTTCCTGGAGACCTCCGCGCCCCGCAACCTCCCCTTCTACGAGCGGCTCGGCTTCACCGTCACCGCCGAC
GTCGAGGTGCCCGAAGGACCGCGCACCTGGTGCATGACCCGCAAGCCCGGTGCCTGAACGCGTTAAGTCG
ACAATCAACCTCTGGATTACAAAATTTGTGAAAGATTGACTGGTATTCTTAACTATGTTGCTCCTTTTAC
GCTATGTGGATACGCTGCTTTAATGCCTTTGTATCATGCTATTGCTTCCCGTATGGCTTTCATTTTCTCC
TCCTTGTATAAATCCTGGTTGCTGTCTCTTTATGAGGAGTTGTGGCCCGTTGTCAGGCAACGTGGCGTGG
TGTGCACTGTGTTTGCTGACGCAACCCCCACTGGTTGGGGCATTGCCACCACCTGTCAGCTCCTTTCCGG
GACTTTCGCTTTCCCCCTCCCTATTGCCACGGCGGAACTCATCGCCGCCTGCCTTGCCCGCTGCTGGACA
GGGGCTCGGCTGTTGGGCACTGACAATTCCGTGGTGTTGTCGGGGAAATCATCGTCCTTTCCTTGGCTGC
TCGCCTGTGTTGCCACCTGGATTCTGCGCGGGACGTCCTTCTGCTACGTCCCTTCGGCCCTCAATCCAGC
GGACCTTCCTTCCCGCGGCCTGCTGCCGGCTCTGCGGCCTCTTCCGCGTCTTCGCCTTCGCCCTCAGACG
AGTCGGATCTCCCTTTGGGCCGCCTCCCCGCGTCGACTTTAAGACCAATGACTTACAAGGCAGCTGTAGA
TCTTAGCCACTTTTTAAAAGAAAAGGGGGGACTGGAAGGGCTAATTCACTCCCAACGAAGACAAGATCTG
CTTTTTGCTTGTACTGGGTCTCTCTGGTTAGACCAGATCTGAGCCTGGGAGCTCTCTGGCTAACTAGGGA
ACCCACTGCTTAAGCCTCAATAAAGCTTGCCTTGAGTGCTTCAAGTAGTGTGTGCCCGTCTGTTGTGTGA
CTCTGGTAACTAGAGATCCCTCAGACCCTTTTAGTCAGTGTGGAAAATCTCTAGCAGTACGTATAGTAGT
TCATGTCATCTTATTATTCAGTATTTATAACTTGCAAAGAAATGAATATCAGAGAGTGAGAGGAACTTGT
TTATTGCAGCTTATAATGGTTACAAATAAAGCAATAGCATCACAAATTTCACAAATAAAGCATTTTTTTC
ACTGCATTCTAGTTGTGGTTTGTCCAAACTCATCAATGTATCTTATCATGTCTGGCTCTAGCTATCCCGC
CCCTAACTCCGCCCATCCCGCCCCTAACTCCGCCCAGTTCCGCCCATTCTCCGCCCCATGGCTGACTAAT
TTTTTTTATTTATGCAGAGGCCGAGGCCGCCTCGGCCTCTGAGCTATTCCAGAAGTAGTGAGGAGGCTTT
TTTGGAGGCCTAGGGACGTACCCAATTCGCCCTATAGTGAGTCGTATTACGCGCGCTCACTGGCCGTCGT
TTTACAACGTCGTGACTGGGAAAACCCTGGCGTTACCCAACTTAATCGCCTTGCAGCACATCCCCCTTTC
GCCAGCTGGCGTAATAGCGAAGAGGCCCGCACCGATCGCCCTTCCCAACAGTTGCGCAGCCTGAATGGCG
AATGGG
[124 nt withheld, positions 3367-3490]
C
[91 nt withheld, positions 3492-3582]
A
[49 nt withheld, positions 3584-3632]
CCTTTGACGTTGGAGTCCACGTTCTTT
[37 nt withheld, positions 3660-3696]
ACCCTATCTCGGTCTATTCTTTTGATTTATAAGGGATTTTGCCGATTTCGGCCTATTGGTTAAAAAATGA
GCTGATTTAACAAAAATTTAACGCGAATTTTAACAAAATATTAACGCTTACAATTTAGGTGGCACTTTTC
GGGGAAATGTGCGCGGAACCCCTATTTGTTTATTTTTCTAAATACATTCAAATATGTATCCGCTCATGAG
ACAATAACCCTGATAAATGCTTCAATAATATTGAAAAAGGAAGAGTATGAGTATTCAACATTTCCGTGTC
GCCCTTATTCCCTTTTTTGCGGCATTTTGCCTTCCTGTTTTTGCTCACCCAGAAACGCTGGTGAAAGTAA
AAGATGCTGAAGATCAGTTGGGTGCACGAGTGGGTTACATCGAACTGGATCTCAACAGCGGTAAGATCCT
TGAGAGTTTTCGCCCCGAAGAACGTTTTCCAATGATGAGCACTTTTAAAGTTCTGCTATGTGGCGCGGTA
TTATCCCGTATTGACGCCGGGCAAGAGCAACTCGGTCGCCGCATACACTATTCTCAGAATGACTTGGTTG
AGTACTCACCAGTCACAGAAAAGCATCTTACGGATGGCATGACAGTAAGAGAATTATGCAGTGCTGCCAT
AACCATGAGTGATAACACTGCGGCCAACTTACTTCTGACAACGATCGGAGGACCGAAGGAGCTAACCGCT
TTTTTGCACAACATGGGGGATCATGTAACTCGCCTTGATCGTTGGGAACCGGAGCTGAATGAAGCCATAC
CAAACGACGAGCGTGACACCACGATGCCTGTAGCAATGGCAACAACGTTGCGCAAACTATTAACTGGCGA
ACTACTTACTCTAGCTTCCCGGCAACAATTAATAGACTGGATGGAGGCGGATAAAGTTGCAGGACCACTT
CTGCGCTCGGCCCTTCCGGCTGGCTGGTTTATTGCTGATAAATCTGGAGCCGGTGAGCGTGGGTCTCGCG
GTATCATTGCAGCACTGGGGCCAGATGGTAAGCCCTCCCGTATCGTAGTTATCTACACGACGGGGAGTCA
GGCAACTATGGATGAACGAAATAGACAGATCGCTGAGATAGGTGCCTCACTGATTAAGCATTGGTAACTG
TCAGACCAAGTTTACTCATATATACTTTAGATTGATTTAAAACTTCATTTTTAATTTAAAAGGATCTAGG
TGAAGATCCTTTTTGATAATCTCATGACCAAAATCCCTTAACGTGAGTTTTCGTTCCACTGAGCGTCAGA
CCCCGTAGAAAAGATCAAAGGATCTTCTTGAGATCCTTTTTTTCTGCGCGTAATCTGCTGCTTGCAAACA
AAAAAACCACCGCTACCAGCGGTGGTTTGTTTGCCGGATCAAGAGCTACCAACTCTTTTTCCGAAGGTAA
CTGGCTTCAGCAGAGCGCAGATACCAAATACTGTTCTTCTAGTGTAGCCGTAGTTAGGCCACCACTTCAA
GAACTCTGTAGCACCGCCTACATACCTCGCTCTGCTAATCCTGTTACCAGTGGCTGCTGCCAGTGGCGAT
AAGTCGTGTCTTACCGGGTTGGACTCAAGACGATAGTTACCGGATAAGGCGCAGCGGTCGGGCTGAACGG
GGGGTTCGTGCACACAGCCCAGCTTGGAGCGAACGACCTACACCGAACTGAGATACCTACAGCGTGAGCT
ATGAGAAAGCGCCACGCTTCCCGAAGGGAGAAAGGCGGACAGGTATCCGGTAAGCGGCAGGGTCGGAACA
GGAGAGCGCACGAGGGAGCTTCCAGGGGGAAACGCCTGGTATCTTTATAGTCCTGTCGGGTTTCGCCACC
TCTGACTTGAGCGTCGATTTTTGTGATGCTCGTCAGGGGGGCGGAGCCTATGGAAAAACGCCAGCAACGC
GGCCTTTTTACGGTTCCTGGCCTTTTGCTGGCCTTTTGCTCACATGTTCTTTCCTGCGTTATCCCCTGAT
TCTGTGGATAACCGTATTACCGCCTTTGAGTGAGCTGATACCGCTCGCCGCAGCCGAACGACCGAGCGCA
GCGAGTCAGTGAGCGAGGAAGCGGAAGAGCGCCCAATACGCAAACCGCCTCTCCCCGCGCGTTGGCCGAT
TCATTAATGCAGCTGGCACGACAGGTTTCCCGACTGGAAAGCGGGCAGTGAGCGCAACGCAATTAATGTG
AGTTAGCTCACTCATTAGGCACCCCAGGCTTTACACTTTATGCTTCCGGCTCGTATGTTGTGTGGAATTG
TGAGCGGATAACAATTTCACACAGGAAACAGCTATGACCATGATTACGCCAAGCGCGCAATTAACCCTCA
CTAAAGGGAACAAAAGCTGGAGCTGCAAGCTTAATGTAGTCTTATGCAATACTCTTGTAGTCTTGCAACA
TGGTAACGATGAGTTAGCAACATGCCTTACAAGGAGAGAAAAAGCACCGTGCATGCCGATTGGTGGAAGT
AAGGTGGTACGATCGTGCCTTATTAGGAAGGCAACAGACGGGTCTGACATGGATTGGACGAACCACTGAA
TTGCCGCATTGCAGAGATATTGTATTTAAGTGCCTAGCTCGATACATAAACGGGTCTCTCTGGTTAGACC
AGATCTGAGCCTGGGAGCTCTCTGGCTAACTAGGGAACCCACTGCTTAAGCCTCAATAAAGCTTGCCTTG
AGTGCTTCAAGTAGTGTGTGCCCGTCTGTTGTGTGACTCTGGTAACTAGAGATCCCTCAGACCCTTTTAG
TCAGTGTGGAAAATCTCTAGCAGTGGCGCCCGAACAGGGACTTGAAAGCGAAAGGGAAACCAGAGGAGCT
CTCTCGACGCAGGACTCGGCTTGCTGAAGCGCGCACGGCAAGAGGCGAGGGGCGGCGACTGGTGAGTACG
CCAAAAATTTTGACTAGCGGAGGCTAGAAGGAGAGAGATGGGTGCGAGAGCGTCAGTATTAAGCGGGGGA
GAATTAGATCGCGATGGGAAAAAATTCGGTTAAGGCCAGGGGGAAAGAAAAAATATAAATTAAAACATAT
AGTATGGGCAAGCAGGGAGCTAGAACGATTCGCAGTTAATCCTGGCCTGTTAGAAACATCAGAAGGCTGT
AGACAAATACTGGGACAGCTACAACCATCCCTTCAGACAGGATCAGAAGAACTTAGATCATTATATAATA
CAGTAGCAACCCTCTATTGTGTGCATCAAAGGATAGAGATAAAAGACACCAAGGAAGCTTTAGACAAGAT
AGAGGAAGAGCAAAACAAAAGTAAGACCACCGCACAGCAAGCGGCCGCTGATCTTCAGACCTGGAGGAGG
AGATATGAGGGACAATTGGAGAAGTGAATTATATAAATATAAAGTAGTAAAAATTGAACCATTAGGAGTA
GCACCCACCAAGGCAAAGAGAAGAGTGGTGCAGAGAGAAAAAAGAGCAGTGGGAATAGGAGCTTTGTTCC
TTGGGTTCTTGGGAGCAGCAGGAAGCACTATGGGCGCAGCGTCAATGACGCTGACGGTACAGGCCAGACA
ATTATTGTCTGGTATAGTGCAGCAGCAGAACAATTTGCTGAGGGCTATTGAGGCGCAACAGCATCTGTTG
CAACTCACAGTCTGGGGCATCAAGCAGCTCCAGGCAAGAATCCTGGCTGTGGAAAGATACCTAAAGGATC
AACAGCTCCTGGGGATTTGGGGTTGCTCTGGAAAACTCATTTGCACCACTGCTGTGCCTTGGAATGCTAG
TTGGAGTAATAAATCTCTGGAACAGATTTGGAATCACACGACCTGGATGGAGTGGGACAGAGAAATTAAC
AATTACACAAGCTTAATACACTCCTTAATTGAAGAATCGCAAAACCAGCAAGAAAAGAATGAACAAGAAT
TATTGGAATTAGATAAATGGGCAAGTTTGTGGAATTGGTTTAACATAACAAATTGGCTGTGGTATATAAA
ATTATTCATAATGATAGTAGGAGGCTTGGTAGGTTTAAGAATAGTTTTTGCTGTACTTTCTATAGTGAAT
AGAGTTAGGCAGGGATATTCACCATTATCGTTTCAGACCCACCTCCCAACCCCGAGGGGACCCAGAGAGG
GCCTATTTCCCATGATTCCTTCATATTTGCATATACGATACAAGGCTGTTAGAGAGATAATTAGAATTAA
TTTGACTGTAAACACAAAGATATTAGTACAAAATACGTGACGTAGAAAGTAATAATTTCTTGGGTAGTTT
GCAGTTTTAAAATTATGTTTTAAAATGGACTATCATATGCTTACCGTAACTTGAAAGTATTTCGATTTCT
TGGCTTTATATATCTTGTGGAAAGGACGAAACACCGTGACGAGCAGCGAACAGCCAGTTTTAGAGCTAGA
AATAGCAAGTTAAAATAAGGCTAGTCCGTTATCAACTTGAAAAAGTGGCACCGAGTCGGTGCTTTTTTAA
GCTTGGCGTAACTAGATCTTGAGACAAATGGCAGTATTCATCCACAATTTTAAAAGAAAAGGGGGGATTG
GGGGGTACAGTGCAGGGGAAAGAATAGTAGACATAATAGCAACAGACATACAAACTAAAGAATTACAAAA
ACAAATTACAAAAATTCAAAATTTTCGGGTTTATTACAGGGACAGCAGAGATCCACTTTGGCGCCGGCTC
GAGGGGG
