>Addgene plasmid #77619 | AURKB gRNA (BRDN0001146837) | depositor partial sequence | sequence record 145079 | Target Sequence
TGACGAGCAGCGAACAGCCA
