>Addgene plasmid #77619 | AURKB gRNA (BRDN0001146837) | addgene partial sequence | sequence record 188113 | hU6-F
AGAAAGTAATAATTTCTTGGGTAGTTTGCAGTTTTAAAATTATGTTTTAAAATGGACTATCATATGCTTA
CCGTAACTTGAAAGTATTTCGATTTCTTGGCTTTATATATCTTGTGGAAAGGACGAAACACCGTGACGAG
CAGCGAACAGCCAGTTTTAGAGCTAGAAATAGCAAGTTAAAATAAGGCTAGTCCGTTATCAACTTGAAAA
AGTGGCACCGAGTCGGTGCTTTTTTAAGCTTGGCGTAACTAGATCTTGAGACAAATGGCAGTATTCATCC
ACAATTTTAAAAGAAAAGGGGGGATTGGGGGGTACAGTGCAGGGGAAAGAATAGTAGACATAATAGCAAC
AGACATACAAACTAAAGAATTACAAAAACAAATTACAAAAATTCAAAATTTTCGGGTTTATTACAGGGAC
AGCAGAGATCCACTTTGGCGCCGGCTCGAGGGGGCCCGGGTGCAAAGATGGATAAAGTTTTAAACAGAGA
GGAATCTTTGCAGCTAATGGACCTTCTAGGTCTTGAAAGGAGTGGGAATTGGCTCCGGTGCCCGTCAGTG
GGCAGAGCGC
